>Addgene plasmid #26857 | ninaE-dsocs | addgene partial sequence | sequence record 33102 | 26857 with pCaspeR4-3 (GGAATTCGATATCAAG)
ACGCAGGTCCTCCTCGGAGATCAGCTTCTGCTCGGATCCACTAGATCTGGGCTCGCCGGGCAAGGAAATT
GGCGGAAAATCGGGATCGAAATCGGGTGGACAGGCCGCCACGTAGGCCTCTACCGCAGCCTTTTTGGCCT
CCTCCGTATACGCTCCATCGCCGGTGGCCATGAAAGCCGCCAATGCGGCCTTTTCCGGATCCGTGACAGC
CTGCAGGAGCTGCGCTTGATTCTCACTCTCGTCCTCGCTCTCCCCTGCACTGCTGATTGTATCCAGCCGT
CCCATCTCGCTTCCCATCTTGCATTTGGCCGAGGACTTTCCCCTCTGCTGATCCTTGTCCTCCGTGTCCT
GTGCCTCAGGTCCTTCAAGCTCCTCGGTGAGATCGATGTAGAATTCGGGCACTCCGTAGACCTGCTCTTT
GCCGATAATCTTGTCCATTAAAAGGCGGCCATAGCGATCGAAGAACATTTCCCTTCGGGCAGCGTATAAA
AGGGGCTTGAAGGGCATCTCAATCATGACCACATTGCGCAGCAGAATCTTGAGGCACATGACCAGTTCGA
AGCTGTAATTGCGGCCATCCTCGATGAGTTTGTCGAGCAGCGCTATAATTACGGAGGCGCCTCCGTCTGG
CGGCTGCGGTGCGGCGCCGTATCTCAGCAGTATGAGCAGCAGTTCGGGAGCGTTCGCCTGTAGGGCAATG
CGAAGGGGCGAGGACTTGCCGCATGACTCAATGGGGACATCAATGAATCTGAGCTGTCGCTCCTGCTCGA
AGCGCGGAATCCAGACGGGCAATGTGAGCTGTTCGCGTGTGGCGTGCTTCAGAAAAGTAAAACCATAGCC
CCGGAACATTCTCGTGCTGATCCTGAAAGTTCACTG
