>Addgene plasmid #26857 | ninaE-dsocs | addgene partial sequence | sequence record 33103 | 26857 with pCaspeR4-5 (TTGTTAGTGAATTTGC)
GGAAATAGTGACGCAGCCAGNTAACCAAAACACAGCGGCCGCAACAATGGACTACATCTTCGAGTGCTTC
TTCGACGACACCTTCGAGCAGATCTCCCGCAACGGACTGCAGGACCGCCAGTCGCGGCGAGATGTCCTCG
ACCACCTGAGCTCCATCATCAAGGGCTGCAGCGGCGGCCAGAACTCGCAGACGGATGAGGTGGCCGCCAT
CGCGGTGACGGCGGCCATGAGGTACCACCGAATGGCCAAGGAGCAGAACGGCCAGGTCTGCCTCATGGGC
AAGTATCACAACATCCTGTACATCGGACTGCGCACCTGCTGGGATTGGGGAGTCCGGGACTCGGAGGTGG
TCGTCAAGCTGCTGGTGGCCATTTACGAGTGCGAGAAGACATATGAGCGCATTTTCCTGGGCGCCCTGTT
TGGACCACATGCTCCGCACTTCATCGCCGGCTGGCGCAGTGACTTTCAGGATCAGCACGAGAATGTCCGG
GCTATGGTTTACTTTCTGAAGCACGCCACACGCGAACAGCTCACATTGCCCGTCTGGATTCCGCGCTTCG
AGCAGGAGCGACAGCTCAGATTCATTGATGTCCCCATTGAGTCATGCGGCAAGTCCTCGCCCCTTCGCAT
TGCCCTACAGGCGAACGCTCCCGAACTGCTGCTCATACTGCTGAGATACGGCGCCGCACCGCAGCCGCCA
GACGGAGGCGCCTCCGTAATTATAGCGCTGCTCGACAAACTCATCGAGGATGGCCGCAATTACAGCTTCG
AACTGGTCATGTGCCTCAAGATTCTGCTGCGCAATGTGGTCATGATTGAGATGCCCTTCAAGCCCCT
