[The description below was written by a language model from this plasmid's Addgene catalogue record.]
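Description:
ninaE-dsocs is a Drosophila expression construct built on pCNX, a derivative of the P-element transformation vector pCaspeR4. According to the depositor's notes, pCNX was made by moving a roughly 3 kb ninaE promoter fragment from the pNX vector into the KpnI and NotI sites of pCaspeR4, then adding an approximately 0.5 kb SV40 3' region between XbaI and XhoI to supply polyadenylation and 3' end cleavage signals. The plasmid is propagated in E. coli as a high-copy vector under ampicillin selection. No feature table accompanies the record, so the origin of replication and any fly transformation marker carried over from the pCaspeR4 backbone are not explicitly documented.

The insert, cloned between the NotI and XbaI sites, is a modified cDNA of the D. melanogaster gene stops (Slow Termination of Phototransduction, CG31006), which encodes a SOCS box protein. In this version the SOCS box (suppressor of cytokine signaling motif) is disrupted: residues 296 and 297 are changed from SL to EF, residues 298–330 are deleted, and a myc epitope is fused to the C terminus for detection. The ninaE promoter comes from the gene for the major fly rhodopsin and drives expression in photoreceptor cells, so the arrangement places the truncated, tagged protein in the cells where phototransduction occurs. The construct belongs to work on the requirement for STOPS in phototransduction through its effects on phospholipase C. It appears suited to testing whether the SOCS box is needed for STOPS function in vivo, alongside a companion construct expressing the full-length cDNA from the same vector.
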