Addgene plasmid #26857: ninaE-dsocs
Depositing lab: Craig Montell. Depositing organization: Johns Hopkins University and School of Medicine. Publication: The SOCS box protein STOPS is required for phototransduction through its effects on phospholipase C. Wang T, Wang X, Xie Q, Montell C. Neuron. 2008 Jan 10. 57(1):56-68. 10.1016/j.neuron.2007.11.020 PubMed 18184564.
Backbone
  Vector backbone: pCNX
  Vector type: Insect Expression
Growth in bacteria
  Bacterial resistance: Ampicillin, 100 μg/mL
  Growth temperature: 37°C
  Growth strain: DH5alpha
  Copy number: High Copy
Gene/Insert
  Gene/Insert name: Slow Termination of Phototransduction (alt names: STOPS; CG31006)
  Species: D. melanogaster (fly)
  Mutation: This STOPS construct contains a mutated/truncated SOCS box (suppressor of cytokine signaling). Amino acids 296 and 297 have been mutated from SL to EF and amino acids 298-330 have been deleted
  GenBank ID: CG31006
  Entrez Gene: stops (a.k.a. CG15557, CG15558, CG15559, CG31006, Dmel\CG31006, su(rdgB)69)
  Tag / fusion protein: myc (C terminal on insert)
  Cloning method: Restriction Enzyme; 5′ cloning site NotI (unknown if destroyed); 3′ cloning site XbaI (unknown if destroyed)
  Sequencing primers: 5′ n/a
Terms and licenses: Academic/Nonprofit Terms; Industry Terms: Not Available to Industry
Depositor comments: To express the stops cDNA under the control of the ninaE promoter, the cDNA (EST clone GH07253, DGRC) was subcloned between the NotI and XbaI sites of pCNX. Myc-tagged STOPS lacking the SOCS box was subcloned between the NotI and XbaI sites of pCNX. The pCNX vector was constructed as follows. First, the pNX vector (provided by Dr. J. O'Tousa, University of Notre Dame, Notre Dame, IN) was digested with KpnI and NotI, which liberated a 3 kb ninaE promoter sequence, and this fragment was subsequently introduced between the same sites of pCaspeR4. Second, to provide the signals for polyadenylation and 3' end cleavage of RNAs, a simian virus 40 3' region (0.5 kb) was excised from pCaspeR–heat shock protein 70 promoter (hs) and introduced between the XbaI and XhoI sites of the vector
How to cite: ninaE-dsocs was a gift from Craig Montell (Addgene plasmid # 26857 ; http://n2t.net/addgene:26857 ; RRID:Addgene_26857)
